Addgene plasmid #141123: C331
Purpose: RhlI expressing plasmid
Depositing lab: Matthew Bennett. Depositing organization: Rice University. Publication: Majority sensing in synthetic microbial consortia. Alnahhas RN, Sadeghpour M, Chen Y, Frey AA, Ott W, Josic K, Bennett MR. Nat Commun. 2020 Jul 21;11(1):3659. doi: 10.1038/s41467-020-17475-z. PubMed 32694598.
Backbone
  Vector backbone: p15A
  Backbone size w/o insert (bp): 2735
  Total vector size (bp): 3338
  Vector type: Bacterial Expression
Growth in bacteria
  Bacterial resistance: Spectinomycin, 50 μg/mL
  Growth temperature: 37°C
  Growth strain: DH5alpha
  Copy number: Low Copy
Gene/Insert
  Gene/Insert name: RhlI
  Insert size (bp): 603
  Entrez Gene: rhlI (a.k.a. PA3476)
  Promoter: engineered lac promoter
  Tag / fusion protein: ssrA degradation tag (C terminal on backbone)
  Cloning method: Gibson Cloning
  Sequencing primers: 5′ AGTGCGCTCGAGCTTCCC; 3′ GATCAGTTGGAAGAATTTGTCCACT
Terms and licenses: Academic/Nonprofit Terms; Industry Terms: Not Available to Industry
How to cite: C331 was a gift from Matthew Bennett (Addgene plasmid # 141123 ; http://n2t.net/addgene:141123 ; RRID:Addgene_141123)
