[The description below was written by a language model from this plasmid's Addgene catalogue record and pLannotate feature annotations shown in this document.]
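Description:
C331 is a small bacterial expression plasmid of about 3.3 kb, built on a p15A backbone for use in E. coli. It replicates from the p15A origin, which the record lists as low copy and which is compatible with ColE1-type plasmids, so it can be maintained alongside other constructs in the same cell. Selection is by spectinomycin through the aadA (SmR) aminoglycoside adenylyltransferase gene. The feature table also reports short fragments resembling gentamicin and tetracycline resistance genes and an RSF origin. These are only partial matches, most likely remnants of backbone assembly, and should not be taken as functional markers or origins.

The payload is the 603 bp rhlI coding sequence from Pseudomonas aeruginosa PAO1. It encodes the acyl-homoserine lactone synthase that produces N-butanoyl-L-homoserine lactone (and N-hexanoyl-HSL), the autoinducers sensed by RhlR. Expression is driven by an engineered lac promoter. The annotation shows three lac operator sites upstream of the gene, two of them close to the start of the coding sequence, so transcription should be repressed by LacI and relieved by IPTG. The protein carries a C-terminal ssrA degradation tag supplied by the backbone, which targets it for rapid proteolysis so that synthase levels follow promoter activity closely. A T7Te terminator lies downstream. An annotated Myc-like segment sits between the first and the later operators; the catalogue entry does not explain it, and it may simply be spacer sequence.

The plasmid comes from work on majority sensing in synthetic microbial consortia, where it serves as an inducible quorum-sensing signal sender module.
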