Features (pLannotate 1.2.2; 12 found; start..end, strand, type, name):
    100..116     +  protein_bind   lac operator: The lac repressor binds to the lac operator to inhibit transcription in E. coli. This inhibition can be relieved by adding lactose or isopropyl-β-D-thiogalactopyranoside (IPTG). lac repressor encoded by lacI
    132..350     +  CDS            N-MYC2 (fragment): MYC2_MARMO - Protein inferred from homology: Swiss-Prot protein existence level 3. From Marmota monax (Woodchuck).
    318..347     +  CDS            Myc: Myc (human c-Myc proto-oncogene) epitope tag
    482..498     +  protein_bind   lac operator: The lac repressor binds to the lac operator to inhibit transcription in E. coli. This inhibition can be relieved by adding lactose or isopropyl-β-D-thiogalactopyranoside (IPTG). lac repressor encoded by lacI
    513..529     +  protein_bind   lac operator: The lac repressor binds to the lac operator to inhibit transcription in E. coli. This inhibition can be relieved by adding lactose or isopropyl-β-D-thiogalactopyranoside (IPTG). lac repressor encoded by lacI
    614..1216    +  CDS            rhlI: RHLI_PSEAE - Also known as vsmI. Protein inferred from homology: Swiss-Prot protein existence level 3. Required for the synthesis of BHL (N-butanoyl-L-homoserine lactone), and HHL (N-hexanoyl-L-homoserine lactone) autoinducer molecules which bind to RhlR and thus acts in elastase biosynthesis regulation. From Pseudomonas aeruginosa (strain ATCC 15692 / DSM 22644 / CIP 104116 / JCM 14847 / LMG 12228 / 1C / PRS 101 / PAO1).
   1408..1435    +  terminator     T7Te terminator: phage T7 early transcription terminator
   1538..2329    -  CDS            SmR: aminoglycoside adenylyltransferase (Murphy, 1985); aadA; confers resistance to spectinomycin and streptomycin
   2336..2392    -  CDS            GmR (fragment): gentamycin acetyltransferase; aacC1; confers resistance to gentamycin
   2500..2555    -  rep_origin     RSF ori (fragment): Plasmids containing the RSF 1030 origin of replication can be propagated in E. coli cells that contain additional plasmids with compatible origins.
   2643..3188    -  rep_origin     p15A ori: Plasmids containing the medium-copy-number p15A origin of replication can be propagated in E. coli cells that contain a second plasmid with the ColE1 origin.
   3225..4       -  CDS            TcR (fragment) (across the origin): tetracycline efflux protein; tet; confers resistance to tetracycline
>Addgene plasmid #141123 | C331 | addgene full sequence | sequence record 292680 | Addgene NGS Result
GATCTGCTCATGTTTGACAGCTTATCGAGCTCAGTGCGCTCGAGCTTCCCAACCTTACCAGAGGGCGCCC
CAGCTGGCAATTCCGACGTCTGTGTGGAATTGTGAGCGGATAACAATTTCACACAGGGCCCTCGGACACC
GAGGAGAATGTCAAGAGGCGAACACACAACGTCTTGGAGCGCCAGAGGAGGAACGAGCTAAAACGGAGCT
TTTTTGCCCTGCGTGACCAGATCCCGGAGTTGGAAAACAATGAAAAGGCCCCCAAGGTAGTTATCCTTAA
AAAAGCCACAGCATACATCCTGTCCGTCCAAGCAGAGGAGCAAAAGCTCATTTCTGAAGAGGACTTGTTG
CGGAAACGACGAGAACAGTTGAAACACAAACTTGAACAGCTACGGAACTCTTGTGCGTAAGGAAAAGTAA
GGAAAACGATTCCTTCTAACAGAAATGTCCTGAGCAATCACCTATGAACTGTCGATTGACATTGTGAGCG
GATAACAAGATACTGAGCACAATTGTGAGCGGATAACAATTGCATGCCACTTAAAAAGGAGATCAACAAT
GAAAGCAATTTTCGTACTGAAACATCTTAATCATGCTAAGGAGAAATACTAGTATGATCGAATTGCTCTC
TGAATCGCTGGAAGGGCTTTCCGCCGCCATGATCGCCGAGCTGGGACGCTACCGGCATCAGGTCTTCATC
GAGAAGCTGGGCTGGGACGTGGTCTCCACCTCCAGGGTCCGCGACCAGGAATTCGACCAGTTCGACCATC
CGCAAACCCGCTACATCGTCGCCATGAGCCGCCAGGGCATCTGCGGTTGCGCCCGCCTGCTGCCGACGAC
CGACGCCTACCTGCTCAAGGACGTCTTCGCCTACCTGTGCAGCGAAACCCCGCCGAGCGATCCGTCGGTC
TGGGAGCTTTCGCGCTACGCCGCCAGCGCGGCGGACGATCCGCAGCTGGCGATGAAGATATTCTGGTCCA
GCCTGCAATGCGCCTGGTACCTGGGCGCCAGTTCGGTGGTGGCGGTGACCACCACGGCCATGGAGCGCTA
TTTCGTTCGCAACGGCGTGATCCTCCAGCGCCTCGGCCCGCCGCAGAAGGTCAAGGGCGAGACGCTGGTC
GCGATCAGCTTCCCGGCCTACCAGGAGCGCGGCCTGGAGATGCTGCTGCGCTACCACCCGGAATGGCTGC
AGGGCGTACCGCTGTCGATGGCGGTGACCTCCGCAGCGAACGACGAAAATTACGCCCTTGCAGCGTAATA
AAAGCTTCCCCTACGTGCTGCTGAAGTTGCCCGCAACAGAGAGTGGAACCAACCGGTGATACCACGATAC
TATGACTGAGAGTCAACGCCATGAGCGGCCTCATTTCTTATTCTGAGTTACAACAGTCCGCACCGCTGTC
TCACACTGGCTCACCTTCGGGTGGGCCTTTCTGCGTTTATATACTAGAGAGAGAATATAAAAAGCCAGAT
TATTAATCCGGCTTTTTTATTATTTCCTAGCTAGCGATATCCGTCGGCTTGAACGAATTGTTAGACATTA
TTTGCCGACTACCTTGGTGATCTCGCCTTTCACGTAGTGGACAAATTCTTCCAACTGATCTGCGCGCGAG
GCCAAGCGATCTTCTTCTTGTCCAAGATAAGCCTGTCTAGCTTCAAGTATGACGGGCTGATACTGGGCCG
GCAGGCGCTCCATTGCCCAGTCGGCAGCGACATCCTTCGGCGCGATTTTGCCGGTTACTGCGCTGTACCA
AATGCGGGACAACGTAAGCACTACATTTCGCTCATCGCCAGCCCAGTCGGGCGGCGAGTTCCATAGCGTT
AAGGTTTCATTTAGCGCCTCAAATAGATCCTGTTCAGGAACCGGATCAAAGAGTTCCTCCGCCGCTGGAC
CTACCAAGGCAACGCTATGTTCTCTTGCTTTTGTCAGCAAGATAGCCAGATCAATGTCGATCGTGGCTGG
CTCGAAGATACCTGCAAGAATGTCATTGCGCTGCCATTCTCCAAATTGCAGTTCGCGCTTAGCTGGATAA
CGCCACGGAATGATGTCGTCGTGCACAACAATGGTGACTTCTACAGCGCGGAGAATCTCGCTCTCTCCAG
GGGAAGCCGAAGTTTCCAAAAGGTCGTTGATCAAAGCTCGCCGCGTTGTTTCATCAAGCCTTACGGTCAC
CGTAACCAGCAAATCAATATCACTGTGTGGCTTCAGGCCGCCATCCACTGCGGAGCCGTACAAATGTACG
GCCAGCAACGTCGGTTCGAGATGGCGCTCGATGACGCCAACTACCTCTGATAGTTGAGTCGATACTTCGG
CGATCACCGCTTCCCTCATGATGTTTAACTTTGTTTTAGGGCGACTGCCCTGCTGCGTAACATCGTTGCT
GCTCCATAACATCAAACATCGACCCACGGCGTAACGCGCTTGCTGCTTGGATGCCCGAGGCATAGACTGT
ACCCCAAAAAAACAGTCATAACAAGAAGCCATGAAAACCGCCGGATATATTCCGCTTCCTCGCTCACTGA
CTCGCTACGCTCGGTCGTTCGACTGCGGCGAGCGGAAATGGCTTACGAACGGGGCGGAGATTTCCTGGAA
GATGCCAGGAAGATACTTAACAGGGAAGTGAGAGGGCCGCGGCAAAGCCGTTTTTCCATAGGCTCCGCCC
CCCTGACAAGCATCACGAAATCTGACGCTCAAATCAGTGGTGGCGAAACCCGACAGGACTATAAAGATAC
CAGGCGTTTCCCCCTGGCGGCTCCCTCGTGCGCTCTCCTGTTCCTGCCTTTCGGTTTACCGGTGTCATTC
CGCTGTTATGGCCGCGTTTGTCTCATTCCACGCCTGACACTCAGTTCCGGGTAGGCAGTTCGCTCCAAGC
TGGACTGTATGCACGAACCCCCCGTTCAGTCCGACCGCTGCGCCTTATCCGGTAACTATCGTCTTGAGTC
CAACCCGGAAAGACATGCAAAAGCACCACTGGCAGCAGCCACTGGTAATTGATTTAGAGGAGTTAGTCTT
GAAGTCATGCGCCGGTTAAGGCTAAACTGAAAGGACAAGTTTTGGTGACTGCGCTCCTCCAAGCCAGTTA
CCTCGGTTCAAAGAGTTGGTAGCTCAGAGAACCTTCGAAAAACCGCCCTGCAAGGCGGTTTTTTCGTTTT
CAGAGCAAGAGATTACGCGCAGACCAAAACGATCTCAAGAAGATCATCTTATTAATCAGATAAAATATTT
CTAGGCTCATGAGCCCGAAGTGGCGAGCCCGATCTTCCCCATCGGTGATGTCGGCGATATAGGCGCCAGC
AACCGCACCTGTGGCGCCGGTGATGCCGGCCACGATGCGTCCGGCGTAGAG
